>Addgene plasmid #228019 | pRS416-MET25p- TID-FKBP-NLS-HA3 | addgene full sequence | sequence record 453564 | Addgene NGS Result
CCCGTCGTGTAGATAACTACGATACGGGAGGGCTTACCATCTGGCCCCAGTGCTGCAATGATACCGCGAG
ACCCACGCTCACCGGCTCCAGATTTATCAGCAATAAACCAGCCAGCCGGAAGGGCCGAGCGCAGAAGTGG
TCCTGCAACTTTATCCGCCTCCATCCAGTCTATTAATTGTTGCCGGGAAGCTAGAGTAAGTAGTTCGCCA
GTTAATAGTTTGCGCAACGTTGTTGCCATTGCTACAGGCATCGTGGTGTCACGCTCGTCGTTTGGTATGG
CTTCATTCAGCTCCGGTTCCCAACGATCAAGGCGAGTTACATGATCCCCCATGTTGTGCAAAAAAGCGGT
TAGCTCCTTCGGTCCTCCGATCGTTGTCAGAAGTAAGTTGGCCGCAGTGTTATCACTCATGGTTATGGCA
GCACTGCATAATTCTCTTACTGTCATGCCATCCGTAAGATGCTTTTCTGTGACTGGTGAGTACTCAACCA
AGTCATTCTGAGAATAGTGTATGCGGCGACCGAGTTGCTCTTGCCCGGCGTCAATACGGGATAATACCGC
GCCACATAGCAGAACTTTAAAAGTGCTCATCATTGGAAAACGTTCTTCGGGGCGAAAACTCTCAAGGATC
TTACCGCTGTTGAGATCCAGTTCGATGTAACCCACTCGTGCACCCAACTGATCTTCAGCATCTTTTACTT
TCACCAGCGTTTCTGGGTGAGCAAAAACAGGAAGGCAAAATGCCGCAAAAAAGGGAATAAGGGCGACACG
GAAATGTTGAATACTCATACTCTTCCTTTTTCAATATTATTGAAGCATTTATCAGGGTTATTGTCTCATG
AGCGGATACATATTTGAATGTATTTAGAAAAATAAACAAATAGGGGTTCCGCGCACATTTCCCCGAAAAG
TGCCACCTGGGTCCTTTTCATCACGTGCTATAAAAATAATTATAATTTAAATTTTTTAATATAAATATAT
AAATTAAAAATAGAAAGTAAAAAAAGAAATTAAAGAAAAAATAGTTTTTGTTTTCCGAAGATGTAAAAGA
CTCTAGGGGGATCGCCAACAAATACTACCTTTTATCTTGCTCTTCCTGCTCTCAGGTATTAATGCCGAAT
TGTTTCATCTTGTCTGTGTAGAAGACCACACACGAAAATCCTGTGATTTTACATTTTACTTATCGTTAAT
CGAATGTATATCTATTTAATCTGCTTTTCTTGTCTAATAAATATATATGTAAAGTACGCTTTTTGTTGAA
ATTTTTTAAACCTTTGTTTATTTTTTTTTCTTCATTCCGTAACTCTTCTACCTTCTTTATTTACTTTCTA
AAATCCAAATACAAAACATAAAAATAAATAAACACAGAGTAAATTCCCAAATTATTCCATCATTAAAAGA
TACGAGGCGCGTGTAAGTTACAGGCAAGCGATCCGTCTAAGAAACCATTATTATCATGACATTAACCTAT
AAAAATAGGCGTATCACGAGGCCCTTTCGTCTCGCGCGTTTCGGTGATGACGGTGAAAACCTCTGACACA
TGCAGCTCCCGGAGACGGTCACAGCTTGTCTGTAAGCGGATGCCGGGAGCAGACAAGCCCGTCAGGGCGC
GTCAGCGGGTGTTGGCGGGTGTCGGGGCTGGCTTAACTATGCGGCATCAGAGCAGATTGTACTGAGAGTG
CACCATACCACCTTTTCAATTCATCATTTTTTTTTTATTCTTTTTTTTGATTTCGGTTTCCTTGAAATTT
TTTTGATTCGGTAATCTCCGAACAGAAGGAAGAACGAAGGAAGGAGCACAGACTTAGATTGGTATATATA
CGCATATGTAGTGTTGAAGAAACATGAAATTGCCCAGTATTCTTAACCCAACTGCACAGAACAAAAACCT
GCAGGAAACGAAGATAAATCATGTCGAAAGCTACATATAAGGAACGTGCTGCTACTCATCCTAGTCCTGT
TGCTGCCAAGCTATTTAATATCATGCACGAAAAGCAAACAAACTTGTGTGCTTCATTGGATGTTCGTACC
ACCAAGGAATTACTGGAGTTAGTTGAAGCATTAGGTCCCAAAATTTGTTTACTAAAAACACATGTGGATA
TCTTGACTGATTTTTCCATGGAGGGCACAGTTAAGCCGCTAAAGGCATTATCCGCCAAGTACAATTTTTT
ACTCTTCGAAGACAGAAAATTTGCTGACATTGGTAATACAGTCAAATTGCAGTACTCTGCGGGTGTATAC
AGAATAGCAGAATGGGCAGACATTACGAATGCACACGGTGTGGTGGGCCCAGGTATTGTTAGCGGTTTGA
AGCAGGCGGCAGAAGAAGTAACAAAGGAACCTAGAGGCCTTTTGATGTTAGCAGAATTGTCATGCAAGGG
CTCCCTATCTACTGGAGAATATACTAAGGGTACTGTTGACATTGCGAAGAGCGACAAAGATTTTGTTATC
GGCTTTATTGCTCAAAGAGACATGGGTGGAAGAGATGAAGGTTACGATTGGTTGATTATGACACCCGGTG
TGGGTTTAGATGACAAGGGAGACGCATTGGGTCAACAGTATAGAACCGTGGATGATGTGGTCTCTACAGG
ATCTGACATTATTATTGTTGGAAGAGGACTATTTGCAAAGGGAAGGGATGCTAAGGTAGAGGGTGAACGT
TACAGAAAAGCAGGCTGGGAAGCATATTTGAGAAGATGCGGCCAGCAAAACTAAAAAACTGTATTATAAG
TAAATGCATGTATACTAAACTCACAAATTAGAGCTTCAATTTAATTATATCAGTTATTACCCTATGCGGT
GTGAAATACCGCACAGATGCGTAAGGAGAAAATACCGCATCAGGAAATTGTAAGCGTTAATATTTTGTTA
AAATTCGCGTTAAATTTTTGTTAAATCAGCTCATTTTTTAACCAATAGGCCGAAATCGGCAAAATCCCTT
ATAAATCAAAAGAATAGACCGAGATAGGGT
[37 nt withheld, positions 2971-3007]
AAAGAACGTGGACTCCAACGTCAAAGG
[49 nt withheld, positions 3035-3083]
T
[91 nt withheld, positions 3085-3175]
G
[124 nt withheld, positions 3177-3300]
CCATTCGCCATTCAGGCTGCGCAACTGTTGGGAAGGGCGATCGGTGCGGGCCTCTTCGCTATTACGCCAG
CTGGCGAAAGGGGGATGTGCTGCAAGGCGATTAAGTTGGGTAACGCCAGGGTTTTCCCAGTCACGACGTT
GTAAAACGACGGCCAGTGAGCGCGCGTAATACGACTCACTATAGGGCGAATTGGGTACCACTAGAAGTTC
TCCTCGAGGATTTAGGAATCCATAAAAGGGAATCTGCAATTCTACACAATTCTATAAATATTATTATCAT
CGTTTTATATGTTAATATTCATTGATCCTATTACATTATCAATCCTTGCGTTTCAGCTTCCACTAATTTA
GATGACTATTTCTCATCATTTGCGTCATCTTCTAACACCGTATATGATAATATACTAGTAACGTAAATAC
TAGTTAGTAGATGATAGTTGATTTTTATTCCAACACTAAGAAATAATTTCGCCATTTCTTGAATGTATTT
AAAGATATTTAATGCTATAATAGACATTTAAATCCAATTCTTCCAACATACAATGGGAGTTTGGCCGAGT
GGTTTAAGGCGTCAGATTTAGGTGGATTTAACCTCTAAAATCTCTGATATCTTCGGATGCAAGGGTTCGA
ATCCCTTAGCTCTCATTATTTTTTGCTTTTTCTCTTGAGGTCACATGATCGCAAAATGGCAAATGGCACG
TGAAGCTGTCGATATTGGGGAACTGTGGTGGTTGGCAAATGACTAATTAAGTTAGTCAAGGCGCCATCCT
CATGAAAACTGTGTAACATAATAACCGAAGTGTCGAAAAGGTGGCACCTTGTCCAATTGAACACGCTCGA
TGAAAAAAATAAGATATATATAAGGTTAAGTAAAGCGTCTGTTAGAAAGGAAGTTTTTCCTTTTTCTTGC
TCTCTTGTCTTTTCATCTACTATTTCCTTCGTGTAATACAGGGTCGTCAGATACATAGATACAATTCTAT
TACCCCCATCCAAAGCTTAAAATGGCAAGAGATCCGCCTGTGGCCACGATGAAAGATAACACGGTTCCCT
TAAAATTGATAGCCCTTCTTGCCAATGGTGAGTTTCATTCCGGGGAACAACTTGGCGAAACTCTGGGAAT
GAGCAGGGCAGCGATTAACAAGCATATCCAAACCTTGAGAGACTGGGGAGTAGATGTGTTCACCGTGCCT
GGTAAAGGTTATTCTTTGCCGGAACCTATCCCTCTATTAAATGCGAAACAGATACTAGGACAACTGGACG
GTGGTAGTGTTGCCGTATTGCCGGTTGTTGACTCAACCAATCAATACTTGCTGGACAGAATTGGCGAACT
TAAAAGCGGTGATGCGTGTATTGCAGAATATCAGCAAGCAGGGAGAGGCTCAAGAGGTAGGAAATGGTTT
TCACCTTTTGGCGCCAATCTTTACTTAAGTATGTTCTGGCGTTTGAAGAGAGGGCCCGCGGCTATTGGTT
TAGGTCCCGTTATCGGGATAGTTATGGCTGAAGCGCTACGTAAACTTGGGGCCGACAAGGTCAGAGTGAA
GTGGCCTAATGATCTATACTTGCAAGATAGAAAGCTAGCGGGTATCCTGGTGGAGCTAGCGGGAATCACA
GGGGACGCTGCCCAAATAGTAATCGGTGCTGGTATAAATGTCGCAATGCGTAGAGTCGAGGAATCAGTGG
TGAACCAGGGCTGGATCACGTTGCAAGAGGCGGGCATAAACCTGGACCGTAACACCCTTGCAGCGACCCT
AATAAGAGAACTACGTGCTGCATTGGAGCTTTTTGAGCAGGAGGGCCTGGCTCCGTACCTACCCAGGTGG
GAGAAATTAGACAATTTCATAAACCGTCCAGTCAAACTAATAATTGGAGATAAGGAGATTTTCGGTATTT
CTCGTGGGATAGACAAGCAGGGAGCGTTGTTATTAGAACAGGATGGTGTCATTAAACCTTGGATGGGCGG
TGAAATTAGTCTTCGTAGTGCCGAAAAGGCTAGCGGTTCTGGTGGTGCTAGCGGAGTGCAGGTGGAAACC
ATCTCCCCAGGAGACGGGCGCACCTTCCCCAAGCGCGGCCAGACCTGCGTGGTGCACTACACCGGGATGC
TTGAAGATGGAAAGAAATTTGATTCCTCCCGGGACAGAAACAAGCCCTTTAAGTTTATGCTAGGCAAGCA
GGAGGTGATCCGAGGCTGGGAAGAAGGGGTTGCCCAGATGAGTGTGGGTCAGAGAGCCAAACTGACTATA
TCTCCAGATTATGCCTATGGTGCCACTGGGCACCCAGGCATCATCCCACCACATGCCACTCTCGTCTTCG
ATGTGGAGCTTCTAAAACTGGAAACTCCACCAAAAAAGAAAAGAAAAGTTTACCCATACGATGTTCCTGA
CTATGCGGGCTATCCGTATGACGTCCCGGACTATGCAGGATCTTATCCATATGACGTTCCAGATTACGCT
GCTTGATCTAGAGCGGCCGCCACCGCGGTGGAGCTCCAGCTTTTGTTCCCTTTAGTGAGGGTTAATTGCG
CGCTTGGCGTAATCATGGTCATAGCTGTTTCCTGTGTGAAATTGTTATCCGCTCACAATTCCACACAACA
TACGAGCCGGAAGCATAAAGTGTAAAGCCTGGGGTGCCTAATGAGTGAGCTAACTCACATTAATTGCGTT
GCGCTCACTGCCCGCTTTCCAGTCGGGAAACCTGTCGTGCCAGCTGCATTAATGAATCGGCCAACGCGCG
GGGAGAGGCGGTTTGCGTATTGGGCGCTCTTCCGCTTCCTCGCTCACTGACTCGCTGCGCTCGGTCGTTC
GGCTGCGGCGAGCGGTATCAGCTCACTCAAAGGCGGTAATACGGTTATCCACAGAATCAGGGGATAACGC
AGGAAAGAACATGTGAGCAAAAGGCCAGCAAAAGGCCAGGAACCGTAAAAAGGCCGCGTTGCTGGCGTTT
TTCCATAGGCTCCGCCCCCCTGACGAGCATCACAAAAATCGACGCTCAAGTCAGAGGTGGCGAAACCCGA
CAGGACTATAAAGATACCAGGCGTTTCCCCCTGGAAGCTCCCTCGTGCGCTCTCCTGTTCCGACCCTGCC
GCTTACCGGATACCTGTCCGCCTTTCTCCCTTCGGGAAGCGTGGCGCTTTCTCATAGCTCACGCTGTAGG
TATCTCAGTTCGGTGTAGGTCGTTCGCTCCAAGCTGGGCTGTGTGCACGAACCCCCCGTTCAGCCCGACC
GCTGCGCCTTATCCGGTAACTATCGTCTTGAGTCCAACCCGGTAAGACACGACTTATCGCCACTGGCAGC
AGCCACTGGTAACAGGATTAGCAGAGCGAGGTATGTAGGCGGTGCTACAGAGTTCTTGAAGTGGTGGCCT
AACTACGGCTACACTAGAAGAACAGTATTTGGTATCTGCGCTCTGCTGAAGCCAGTTACCTTCGGAAAAA
GAGTTGGTAGCTCTTGATCCGGCAAACAAACCACCGCTGGTAGCGGTGGTTTTTTTGTTTGCAAGCAGCA
GATTACGCGCAGAAAAAAAGGATCTCAAGAAGATCCTTTGATCTTTTCTACGGGGTCTGACGCTCAGTGG
AACGAAAACTCACGTTAAGGGATTTTGGTCATGAGATTATCAAAAAGGATCTTCACCTAGATCCTTTTAA
ATTAAAAATGAAGTTTTAAATCAATCTAAAGTATATATGAGTAAACTTGGTCTGACAGTTACCAATGCTT
AATCAGTGAGGCACCTATCTCAGCGATCTGTCTATTTCGTTCATCCATAGTTGCCTGACTC
Features (pLannotate 1.2.2; 25 found; start..end, strand, type, name):
    789..893     -  promoter       AmpR promoter: bla
    930..1433    +  misc_feature   CEN/ARS: S. cerevisiae CEN6 centromere fused to an autonomously replicating sequence
   1501..1536    +  CDS            rop (fragment): Rop protein, which maintains plasmids at low copy number; rop
   1638..1687    +  misc_feature   bom (fragment): basis of mobility region from pBR322
   1695..1910    +  promoter       URA3 promoter: S. cerevisiae URA3
   1911..2714    +  CDS            URA3: orotidine-5'-phosphate decarboxylase, required for uracil biosynthesis; S. cerevisiae URA3; yeast auxotrophic marker, counterselectable with 5-fluoroorotic acid (5-FOA)
   2793..2844    +  misc_feature   bom (fragment): basis of mobility region from pBR322
   2872..3300    -  rep_origin     f1 ori (sequence partly withheld): f1 bacteriophage origin of replication; arrow indicates direction of (+) strand synthesis
   3304..3459    -  CDS            lacZα (fragment): LacZα fragment of β-galactosidase; lacZ fragment
   3467..3485    +  promoter       T7 promoter: promoter for bacteriophage T7 RNA polymerase
   3500..3580    -  CDS            YO192_YEAST (fragment): Experimental evidence at protein level: Swiss-Prot protein existence level 1. From Saccharomyces cerevisiae (strain ATCC 204508 / S288c) (Baker's yeast).
   3559..3705    +  CDS            YE11_YEAST (fragment): Experimental evidence at transcript level: Swiss-Prot protein existence level 2. From Saccharomyces cerevisiae (strain ATCC 204508 / S288c) (Baker's yeast).
   3844..3944    +  ncRNA          tRNA: Accession: RF00005 - tRNA
   3946..4292    +  promoter       MET17 promoter: S. cerevisiae MET17; expression is repressed by methionine; MET15; MET25
   4329..5288    +  CDS            birA: BIRA_ECOLI - Also known as bioR, dhbB. Experimental evidence at protein level: Swiss-Prot protein existence level 1. Acts both as a biotin--[acetyl-CoA-carboxylase] ligase and a biotin-operon repressor. In the presence of ATP, BirA activates biotin to form the BirA-biotinyl-5'-adenylate (BirA-bio-5'-AMP or holoBirA) complex. HoloBirA can either transfer the biotinyl moiety to the biotin carboxyl carrier protein (BCCP) subunit of acetyl-CoA carboxylase, or bind to the biotin operator site and inhibit transcription of the operon. From Escherichia coli (strain K12).
   5313..5633    +  CDS            DmrB: F36V mutant of FK506-binding protein FKBP12 binds synthetic ligands that do not bind wild-type FKBP
   5661..5750    +  CDS            3xHA: three tandem HA epitope tags
   5757..5786    -  misc_feature   MCS (fragment): pBluescript multiple cloning site
   5799..5817    -  promoter       T3 promoter: promoter for bacteriophage T3 RNA polymerase
   5862..5878    -  protein_bind   lac operator: The lac repressor binds to the lac operator to inhibit transcription in E. coli. This inhibition can be relieved by adding lactose or isopropyl-β-D-thiogalactopyranoside (IPTG). lac repressor encoded by lacI
   5886..5916    -  promoter       lac promoter: promoter for the E. coli lac operon
   5931..5952    -  protein_bind   CAP binding site: CAP binding activates transcription in the presence of cAMP. E. coli catabolite activator protein
   5965..6057    -  CDS            lacI (fragment): lac repressor; lacI; The lac repressor binds to the lac operator to inhibit transcription in E. coli. This inhibition can be relieved by adding lactose or isopropyl-β-D-thiogalactopyranoside (IPTG).
   6240..6828    -  rep_origin     ori: high-copy-number ColE1/pMB1/pBR322/pUC origin of replication
   6999..788     -  CDS            AmpR (across the origin): β-lactamase; bla; confers resistance to ampicillin, carbenicillin, and related antibiotics
