[The description below was written by a language model from this plasmid's Addgene catalogue record and pLannotate feature annotations shown in this document.]
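Description:
pRS416-MET25p- TID-FKBP-NLS-HA3 is a yeast expression plasmid built on the pRS416 shuttle backbone for proximity-dependent biotinylation (BioID) experiments in budding yeast. In Saccharomyces cerevisiae it is maintained as a centromeric plasmid through a CEN6/ARS element and selected by the URA3 auxotrophic marker, which can also be counterselected with 5-fluoroorotic acid. In E. coli it replicates from a high-copy ColE1/pUC-type origin under ampicillin selection (AmpR, β-lactamase). The backbone also retains the usual pBluescript-derived parts: an f1 origin, lacZα and lac promoter/operator remnants, and T7 and T3 promoters flanking the cloning region.

The payload is a single fusion protein driven by the MET25 (MET17) promoter, which is repressed by methionine, so expression can be tuned through the methionine content of the medium. The open reading frame begins with TurboID, annotated in the feature table as birA because it is an engineered derivative of the E. coli biotin ligase that releases reactive biotinyl-AMP and labels nearby proteins. This is followed by an FKBP domain, which the annotation software matches to the F36V mutant of FKBP12 (DmrB), and by three tandem HA epitopes at the C terminus for detection. The name and purpose statement indicate a nuclear localization signal as well. It is not annotated separately, though the short gap between the FKBP and 3xHA features would be consistent with its position in the name. No transcription terminator is annotated downstream of the fusion. The small yeast ORF fragments and tRNA hit upstream of the promoter probably represent genomic sequence carried along with it.

The record supports its use as a nuclear-targeted TurboID-FKBP reagent for yeast BioID, from work characterizing BioID tagging systems and the Ccr4-Not interactome. The exact role of the FKBP domain is not stated.
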