Addgene plasmid #228019: pRS416-MET25p- TID-FKBP-NLS-HA3
Purpose: Expresses TurboID-FKBP-NLS fusion from MET25 promoter; yeast BioID
Depositing lab: Joseph Reese. Depositing organization: Pennsylvania State University. Publication: Characterization of BioID tagging systems in budding yeast and exploring the interactome of the Ccr4-Not complex. Pfannenstein J, Tyryshkin M, Gulden ME, Doud EH, Mosley AL, Reese JC. G3 (Bethesda). 2024 Sep 13:jkae221. doi: 10.1093/g3journal/jkae221. PubMed 39271111.
Backbone
  Vector backbone: pRS416
  Vector type: Yeast Expression
  Selectable markers: URA3
Growth in bacteria
  Bacterial resistance: Ampicillin, 100 μg/mL
  Growth temperature: 37°C
  Growth strain: DH5alpha
  Copy number: High Copy
Gene/Insert
  Gene/Insert name: TurboID-FKBP
  Species: Other
  Promoter: MET25
  Tag / fusion protein: HA tag (C terminal on insert)
  Cloning method: Ligation Independent Cloning
Terms and licenses: Academic/Nonprofit Terms; Industry Terms: Not Available to Industry
How to cite: pRS416-MET25p- TID-FKBP-NLS-HA3 was a gift from Joseph Reese (Addgene plasmid # 228019 ; http://n2t.net/addgene:228019 ; RRID:Addgene_228019)
